Addgene plasmid #160073: pJMP2046
Purpose: Z. mobilis CRISPRi, promoter A, empty guide, sfGFP
Depositing lab: Jason Peters. Depositing organization: University of Wisconsin, Madison. Publication: A High-Efficacy CRISPR Interference System for Gene Function Discovery in Zymomonas mobilis. Banta AB, Enright AL, Siletti C, Peters JM. Appl Environ Microbiol. 2020 Nov 10;86(23). pii: AEM.01621-20. doi: 10.1128/AEM.01621-20. Print 2020 Nov 10. PubMed 32978126.
Backbone
  Vector backbone: R6K_
  Vector type: Bacterial Expression
Growth in bacteria
  Bacterial resistance: Chloramphenicol and Ampicillin, 25 & 100 μg/mL
  Growth temperature: 37°C
  Growth strain: BW25141
  Copy number: High Copy
Gene/Insert
  Gene/Insert name: empty sgRNA
  gRNA/shRNA sequence: empty sgRNA
  Species: Other
  Cloning method: Gibson Cloning
Terms and licenses: Academic/Nonprofit Terms; Industry Terms: Not Available to Industry
How to cite: pJMP2046 was a gift from Jason Peters (Addgene plasmid # 160073 ; http://n2t.net/addgene:160073 ; RRID:Addgene_160073)
