[The description below was written by a language model from this plasmid's Addgene catalogue record and pLannotate feature annotations shown in this document.]
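Description:
pJMP2046 is an 11.8 kb bacterial CRISPR interference plasmid built for Zymomonas mobilis, described in the record as the "promoter A", empty-guide, sfGFP version of the system. It replicates from the R6K γ origin, which depends on the pi initiator protein supplied in trans, so it is maintained only in pir-type E. coli hosts such as the listed BW25141 and should behave as a non-replicating vector elsewhere. An incP oriT (plus a fragment of the pBR322 bom region) allows conjugative transfer. Selection is by ampicillin (bla, on the backbone) and chloramphenicol (cat).

The payload lies between Tn7L and Tn7R ends, forming a mini-Tn7 element; the arrangement implies transposition of the cassette into a recipient chromosome, with the transposase provided from elsewhere, since none is annotated here. Within the element, an S. pyogenes dCas9 (D10A/H840A) carrying a C-terminal 3xMyc tag sits downstream of lac operator sequences. A full lacI gene under the lacIq promoter supplies repressor, making knockdown IPTG-inducible. An sgRNA cassette consists of a lac UV5-type promoter followed by the tracrRNA-derived scaffold, with no targeting spacer inserted. A superfolder GFP coding sequence follows, whose own promoter is not annotated. The chloramphenicol marker is flanked by FRT sites, permitting FLP-mediated removal, and rrnB T1 and lambda t0 terminators insulate the cassette. What "promoter A" refers to is not defined in the record. With no spacer, the construct presumably serves as a non-targeting control or a recipient for guide cloning, with sfGFP available as a reporter for measuring knockdown.
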