Features (pLannotate 1.2.2; 33 found; start..end, strand, type, name):
      1..31      +  promoter       lac UV5 promoter: E. coli lac promoter with an "up" mutation
     95..162     +  misc_RNA       tracrRNA (fragment): trans-activating CRISPR RNA for the Streptococcus pyogenes CRISPR/Cas9 system
    400..1113    +  CDS            Superfolder GFP: Superfolder GFP is a basic (constitutively fluorescent) green fluorescent protein published in 2005, derived from Aequorea victoria. It is reported to be a very rapidly-maturing weak dimer.
   1258..1305    -  protein_bind   FRT: FLP-mediated recombination occurs in the 8-bp core sequence TCTAGAAA (Turan and Bode, 2011). FLP recombinase from the Saccharomyces cerevisiae 2μ plasmid
   1382..1410    +  promoter       Pc promoter: intI1 (promoter lies within the coding sequence); class 1 integron promoter
   1435..1492    +  promoter       cat promoter (fragment): promoter of the E. coli cat gene encoding chloramphenicol acetyltransferase
   1493..2123    +  CDS            CmR (fragment): chloramphenicol acetyltransferase; cat; confers resistance to chloramphenicol
   2134..2214    +  CDS            lacI (fragment): lac repressor; lacI; The lac repressor binds to the lac operator to inhibit transcription in E. coli. This inhibition can be relieved by adding lactose or isopropyl-β-D-thiogalactopyranoside (IPTG).
   2242..2275    -  protein_bind   FRT (minimal): supports FLP-mediated excision but not integration (Turan and Bode, 2011) FLP recombinase from the Saccharomyces cerevisiae 2μ plasmid
   2340..2426    -  terminator     rrnB T1 terminator: Escherichia coli rrnB; transcription terminator T1 from the E. coli rrnB gene
   2490..2519    -  CDS            CmR (fragment): chloramphenicol acetyltransferase confers resistance to chloramphenicol
   2529..2623    -  terminator     lambda t0 terminator: transcription terminator from phage lambda
   2644..2668    +  misc_feature   MCS (fragment): pBluescript multiple cloning site
   2672..2870    +  mobile_element Tn7R (fragment): mini-Tn7 element (right end of the Tn7 transposon) Tn7
   2942..3010    +  CDS            lacZα (fragment): LacZα fragment of β-galactosidase; lacZ fragment
   3016..3115    -  misc_feature   bom (fragment): basis of mobility region from pBR322
   3217..3252    -  CDS            rop (fragment): Rop protein, which maintains plasmids at low copy number; rop
   3347..3451    +  promoter       AmpR promoter: bla
   3452..4312    +  CDS            AmpR: β-lactamase; bla; confers resistance to ampicillin, carbenicillin, and related antibiotics
   4485..4510    +  CDS            bla(M) (fragment): β-lactamase lacking the signal sequence; bla(M); allows cytosolic expression of β-lactamase
   4613..5001    +  rep_origin     R6K γ ori: γ replication origin from E. coli plasmid R6K; requires the R6K initiator protein pi for replication
   5012..5051    +  CDS            λ integrase (fragment): integrase from phage λ; int
   5270..5378    +  oriT           oriT: incP origin of transfer
   5450..5504    +  CDS            lacI (fragment): lac repressor; lacI; The lac repressor binds to the lac operator to inhibit transcription in E. coli. This inhibition can be relieved by adding lactose or isopropyl-β-D-thiogalactopyranoside (IPTG).
   5537..5702    +  mobile_element Tn7L: mini-Tn7 element (left end of the Tn7 transposon) Tn7
   5857..5946    -  CDS            3xMyc: 3 tandem Myc epitope tags
   5956..10059   -  CDS            dCas9: catalytically dead mutant of the Cas9 endonuclease from the Streptococcus pyogenes Type II CRISPR/Cas system RNA-guided DNA-binding protein that lacks endonuclease activity due to the D10A mutation in the RuvC catalytic domain and the H840A mutation in the HNH catalytic domain
  10080..10100   -  protein_bind   lac operator (fragment): The lac repressor binds to the lac operator to inhibit transcription in E. coli. This inhibition can be relieved by adding lactose or isopropyl-β-D-thiogalactopyranoside (IPTG). lac repressor encoded by lacI
  10114..10131   -  protein_bind   lac operator (fragment): The lac repressor binds to the lac operator to inhibit transcription in E. coli. This inhibition can be relieved by adding lactose or isopropyl-β-D-thiogalactopyranoside (IPTG). lac repressor encoded by lacI
  10332..10409   +  promoter       lacIq promoter: lacI (mutant); In the lacIq allele, a single base change in the promoter boosts expression of the lacI gene about 10-fold.
  10410..11492   +  CDS            lacI: lac repressor; lacI; The lac repressor binds to the lac operator to inhibit transcription in E. coli. This inhibition can be relieved by adding lactose or isopropyl-β-D-thiogalactopyranoside (IPTG).
  11505..11526   +  protein_bind   CAP binding site: CAP binding activates transcription in the presence of cAMP. E. coli catabolite activator protein
  11597..11683   +  ncRNA          Thr leader (fragment): Accession: RF00506 - Threonine operon leader
>Addgene plasmid #160073 | pJMP2046 | addgene full sequence | sequence record 314799 | Addgene NGS Result
TTTACACTTTATGCTTCCGGCTCGTATAATGTCTAGTTGAGACCAACTTTGGTCTCCACCATAGCGGTCG
GTCTCTGTTTAAGAGCTATGCTGGAAACAGCATAGCAAGTTTAAATAAGGCTAGTCCGTTATCAACTTGA
AAAAGTGGCACCGAGTCGGTGCTTTTTTTTTGAATTCATGTGGCTGACCGTTCTGTTGTCTCTCGCTCTT
CCGAGTAGACGAACAATAAGGCCTCCCTAACGGGGGGCCTTTTTTATTGATAACAAAAGTCAGTGCTTCC
GCTATTTCCAAAATACCGGGCTAATACGGTTTAAACGAAAATTTATCAAAAAGAGTATTGACTTAAAGTC
TAACCTATAGGATACTTACAGCCAGATCTGAGCGAGAAGGAGGTAAAGTATGAGCAAAGGAGAAGAACTT
TTCACTGGAGTTGTCCCAATTCTTGTTGAATTAGATGGTGATGTTAATGGGCACAAATTTTCTGTCCGTG
GAGAGGGTGAAGGTGATGCTACAAACGGAAAACTCACCCTTAAATTTATTTGCACTACTGGAAAACTACC
TGTTCCGTGGCCAACACTTGTCACTACTCTGACCTATGGTGTTCAATGCTTTTCCCGTTATCCGGATCAC
ATGAAACGGCATGACTTTTTCAAGAGTGCCATGCCCGAAGGTTATGTACAGGAACGCACTATATCTTTCA
AAGATGACGGGACCTACAAGACGCGTGCTGAAGTCAAGTTTGAAGGTGATACCCTTGTTAATCGTATCGA
GTTAAAGGGTATTGATTTTAAAGAAGATGGAAACATTCTTGGACACAAACTGGAGTACAACTTTAACTCA
CACAATGTATACATCACGGCAGACAAACAAAAGAATGGAATCAAAGCTAACTTCAAAATTCGCCACAACG
TTGAAGATGGTTCCGTTCAACTAGCAGACCATTATCAACAAAATACTCCAATTGGCGATGGCCCTGTCCT
TTTACCAGACAACCATTACCTGTCGACACAATCTGTCCTTTCGAAAGATCCCAACGAAAAGCGTGACCAC
ATGGTCCTTCTTGAGTTTGTAACTGCTGCTGGGATTACACATGGCATGGATGAGCTCTACAAATAATAAG
TTTAAACGACCTCCTGGATTTGCTCAGACAGCCTTTTCGTCATTCGTTTCAGCCAAAAAACTTAAGACCG
CCGGTCTTGTCCACTACCTTGCAGTAATGCGGTGGACAGGATCGGCGGTTTTCTTTTCTCTTCTCAAGAA
GTTCCTATACTTTCTAGAGAATAGGAACTTCGGAATAGGAACTTCCTCCTGAACGGCCATAAGAACGAAG
GCTGTCTGTTGAACTCTCGAGCCGTGGAAACGGATGAAGGCACGAACCCAGTTGACATAAGCCTGTTCGG
TTCGTAAACTGTAATGCAAGTAGCGTATGCGCTCATCACTACCGGGCGTATTTTTTGAGTTATCGAGATT
TTCAGGAGCTAAGGAAGCTAAAATGGAGAAAAAAATCACTGGATATACCACCGTTGATATATCCCAATGG
CATCGTAAAGAACATTTTGAGGCATTTCAGTCAGTTGCTCAATGTACCTATAACCAGACCGTTCAGCTGG
ATATTACGGCCTTTTTAAAGACCGTAAAGAAAAATAAGCACAAGTTTTATCCGGCCTTTATTCACATTCT
TGCCCGCCTGATGAATGCTCATCCGGAGTTCCGTATGGCAATGAAAGACGGTGAGCTGGTGATATGGGAT
AGTGTTCACCCTTGTTACACCGTTTTCCATGAGCAAACTGAAACGTTTTCATCGCTCTGGAGTGAATACC
ACGACGATTTCCGGCAGTTTCTACACATATATTCGCAAGATGTGGCGTGTTACGGTGAAAACCTGGCCTA
TTTCCCTAAAGGGTTTATTGAGAATATGTTTTTCGTCTCAGCCAATCCCTGGGTGAGTTTCACCAGTTTT
GATTTAAACGTGGCCAATATGGACAACTTCTTCGCCCCCGTTTTCACCATGGGCAAATATTATACGCAAG
GCGACAAGGTGCTGATGCCGCTGGCGATTCAGGTTCATCATGCCGTTTGTGATGGCTTCCATGTCGGCAG
AATGCTTAATGAATTACAACAGTTTTTATGCATGCGCCCAATACGCAAACCGCCTCTCCCCGCGCGTTGG
CCGATTCATTAATGCAGCTGGCACGACAGGTTTCCCGACTGGAACTCGAGCATCAGCTTCAAAAGCGCTC
TGAAGTTCCTATACTTTCTAGAGAATAGGAACTTCGGAATAGGTACTTCAAGATCCCCAATTCGAGCTCA
TCGTCCGGGCCGCAAGCTCCTAGCGGCGGATTTGTCCTACTCAGGAGAGCGTTCACCGACAAACAACAGA
TAAAACGAAAGGCCCAGTCTTTCGACTGAGCCTTTCGTTTTATTTGATGCCTCAAGCTAGAGAGTCATTA
CCCCAGGCGTTTAAGGGCACCAATAACTGCCTTAAAAAAATTACGCCCCGCCCTGCCACTCATCGCAGTC
TAGCTTGGATTCTCACCAATAAAAAACGCCCGGCGGCAACCGAGCGTTCTGAACAAATCCAGATGGAGTT
CTGAGGTCATTACTGGATCTATCAACAGGAGTCCAAGCTCAGCTAATTAAGCTAGCTTATCGATACCGTC
GACCTCGAACCCCACGCCCCTCTTTAATACGACGGGCAATTTGCACTTCAGAAAATGAAGAGTTTGCTTT
AGCCATAACAAAAGTCCAGTATGCTTTTTCACAGCATAACTGGACTGATTTCAGTTTACAACTATTCTGT
CTAGTTTAAGACTTTATTGTCATAGTTTAGATCTATTTTGTTCAGTTTAAGACTTTATTGTCCGCCCACA
CCTGCTTACGCAGGGCATCCATTTATTACTCAACCGTAACCGATTTTGCCAGGTTACGCGGCTGGTCCTC
TAGCTGGCGTAATAGCGAAGAGGCCCGCACCGATCGCCCTTCCCAACAGTTGCGCAGCCTGAATGGCGAA
TGGCGCCTGATGCGGTATTTTCTCCTTACGCATCTGTGCGGTATTTCACACCGCATATGGTGCACTCTCA
GTACAATCTGCTCTGATGCCGCATAGTTAAGCCAGCCCCGACACCCGCCAACACCCGCTGACGCGCCCTG
ACGGGCTTGTCTGCTCCCGGCATCCGCTTACAGACAAGCTGTGACCGTCTCCGGGAGCTGCATGTGTCAG
AGGTTTTCACCGTCGTCACCGAAACGCGCGAGACGAAAGGGCCTCGTGATACGCCTATTTTTATAGGTTA
ATGTCATGATAATAATGGTTTCTTAGACGTCAGGTGGCACTTTTCGGGGAAATGTGCGCGGAACCCCTAT
TTGTTTATTTTTCTAAATACATTCAAATATGTATCCGCTCATGAGACAATAACCCTGATAAATGCTTCAA
TAATATTGAAAAAGGAAGAGTATGAGTATTCAACATTTCCGTGTCGCCCTTATTCCCTTTTTTGCGGCAT
TTTGCCTTCCTGTTTTTGCTCACCCAGAAACGCTGGTGAAAGTAAAAGATGCTGAAGATCAGTTGGGTGC
ACGAGTGGGTTACATCGAACTGGATCTCAACAGCGGTAAGATCCTTGAGAGTTTTCGCCCCGAAGAACGT
TTTCCAATGATGAGCACTTTTAAAGTTCTGCTATGTGGCGCGGTATTATCCCGTATTGACGCCGGGCAAG
AGCAACTCGGTCGCCGCATACACTATTCTCAGAATGACTTGGTTGAGTACTCACCAGTCACAGAAAAGCA
TCTTACGGATGGCATGACAGTAAGAGAATTATGCAGTGCTGCCATAACCATGAGTGATAACACTGCGGCC
AACTTACTTCTGACAACGATCGGAGGACCGAAGGAGCTAACCGCTTTTTTGCACAACATGGGGGATCATG
TAACTCGCCTTGATCGTTGGGAACCGGAGCTGAATGAAGCCATACCAAACGACGAGCGTGACACCACGAT
GCCTGTAGCAATGGCAACAACGTTGCGCAAACTATTAACTGGCGAACTACTTACTCTAGCTTCCCGGCAA
CAATTAATAGACTGGATGGAGGCGGATAAAGTTGCAGGACCACTTCTGCGCTCGGCCCTTCCGGCTGGCT
GGTTTATTGCTGATAAATCTGGAGCCGGTGAGCGTGGGTCCCGCGGTATCATTGCAGCACTGGGGCCAGA
TGGTAAGCCCTCCCGTATCGTAGTTATCTACACGACGGGGAGTCAGGCAACTATGGATGAACGAAATAGA
CAGATCGCTGAGATAGGTGCCTCACTGATTAAGCATTGGTAACTGTCAGACCAAGTTTACTCATATATAC
TTTAGATTGATTTAAAACTTCATTTTTAATTTAAAAGGATCTAGGTGAAGATCCTTTTTGATAATCTCAT
GACCAAAATCCCTTAACGTGAGTTTTCGTTCCACTGAGCGTCAGACCCCGTAGAAAAGATCAAAGGCAGT
TATTGGTGCCTCACTGATTAAGCATTGGTAACTGTCAGACCAAGTTTACTCATATATACTTTAGATTGAT
TTAAAACTTCATTTTTAATTTTTGCGGCCGCAAGATCCGGCCACGATGCGTCCGGCGTAGAGGATCTGAA
GATCAGCAGTTCAACCTGTTGATAGTACGTACTAAGCTCTCATGTTTCACGTACTAAGCTCTCATGTTTA
ACGTACTAAGCTCTCATGTTTAACGAACTAAACCCTCATGGCTAACGTACTAAGCTCTCATGGCTAACGT
ACTAAGCTCTCATGTTTCACGTACTAAGCTCTCATGTTTGAACAATAAAATTAATATAAATCAGCAACTT
AAATAGCCTCTAAGGTTTTAAGTTTTATAAGAAAAAAAAGAATATATAAGGCTTTTAAAGCTTTTAAGGT
TTAACGGTTGTGGACAACAAGCCAGGGATGTAACGCACTGAGAAGCCCTTAGAGCCTCTCAAAGCAATTT
TGAGTGACACAGGAACACTTAACGGCTGACATGGGAATTAGCCATGGCATCACAGTATCGTGATGACAGA
GGCAGGGAGTGCGGCCTTTTTACGGTTCCTGGCCTTTTGCTGGCCTTTTGCTCACATGTTCTTTCCTGCG
TTATCAGGGGATTCCTTAAGGTATACTTTCCGCTGCATAACCCTGCTTCGGGGTCATTATAGCGATTTTT
TCGGTATATCCATCCTTTTTCGCACGATATACAGGATTTTGCCAAAGGGTTCGTGTAGACTTTCCTTGGT
GTATCCAACGGCGTCAGCCGGGCAGGATAGGTGAAGTAGGCCCACCCGCGAGCGGGTGTTCCTTCTTCAC
TGTCCCTTATTCGCACCTGGCGGTGCTCAACGGGAATCCTGCTCTGCGAGGCTGGCCGATAAGCTCTGAT
ACCGCTCGCCGCAGCCGAACGACCGAGCGCAGCGGGTCAGTGAGCGAGGAAGCGGAAGAGCGCCCAATAC
GCAAACCGCCTCTCCCCGCGCGTTGGCCGATTCATTAATGCAGCGCCCAAACATAACAGGAAGAAAAATG
CCCCGCTGTGGGCGGACAAAATAGTTGGGAACTGGGAGGGGTGGAAATGGAGTTTTTAAGGATTATTTAG
GGAAGAGTGACAAAATAGATGGGAACTGGGTGTAGCGTCGTAAGCTAATACGAAAATTAAAAATGACAAA
ATAGTTTGGAACTAGATTTCACTTATCTGGTTCTTGAGGCGGTTAAAAGAGCCGTACTCTTCTCCGATGT
CGACTAGGCCATGATGCTCATTCTGTGGGACCAAAACGAAAAAACACCCTTTCGGGTGTCTTTTCTGGAA
TTTGGTACCGAGGCTGCAAGTCCCATTAAGGAGGCGCGCCTTATTACAGATCTTCCTCAGAGATGAGCTT
CTGTTCCAGATCTTCTTCTGAAATCAACTTTTGTTCCAGATCTTCTTCAGAGATGAGTTTCTGCTCCGCG
GCCGCGTCACCTCCTAGCTGACTCAAATCAATGCGTGTTTCATAAAGACCAGTGATGGATTGATGGATAA
GAGTGGCATCTAAAACTTCTTTTGTAGACGTATATCGTTTACGATCAATTGTTGTATCAAAATATTTAAA
AGCAGCGGGAGCTCCAAGATTCGTCAACGTAAATAAATGAATAATATTTTCTGCTTGTTCACGTATTGGT
TTGTCTCTATGTTTGTTATATGCACTAAGAACTTTATCTAAATTGGCATCTGCTAAAATAACACGCTTAG
AAAATTCACTGATTTGCTCAATAATCTCATCTAAATAATGCTTATGCTGCTCCACAAACAATTGTTTTTG
TTCGTTATCTTCTGGACTACCCTTCAACTTTTCATAATGACTAGCTAAATATAAAAAATTCACATATTTG
CTTGGCAGAGCCAGCTCATTTCCTTTTTGTAATTCTCCGGCACTAGCCAGCATCCGTTTACGACCGTTTT
CTAACTCAAAAAGACTATATTTAGGTAGTTTAATGATTAAGTCTTTTTTAACTTCCTTATATCCTTTAGC
TTCTAAAAAGTCAATCGGATTTTTTTCAAAGGAACTTCTTTCCATAATTGTGATCCCTAGTAACTCTTTA
ACGGATTTTAACTTCTTCGATTTCCCTTTTTCCACCTTAGCAACCACTAGGACTGAATAAGCTACCGTTG
GACTATCAAAACCACCATATTTTTTTGGATCCCAGTCTTTTTTACGAGCAATAAGCTTGTCCGAATTTCT
TTTTGGTAAAATTGACTCCTTGGAGAATCCGCCTGTCTGTACTTCTGTTTTCTTGACAATATTGACTTGG
GGCATGGACAATACTTTGCGCACTGTGGCAAAATCTCGCCCTTTATCCCAGACAATTTCTCCAGTTTCCC
CATTAGTTTCGATTAGAGGGCGTTTGCGAATCTCTCCATTTGCAAGTGTAATTTCTGTTTTGAAGAAGTT
CATGATATTAGAGTAAAAGAAATATTTTGCGGTTGCTTTGCCTATTTCTTGCTCAGACTTAGCAATCATT
TTACGAACATCATAAACTTTATAATCACCATAGACAAACTCCGATTCAAGTTTTGGATATTTCTTAATCA
AAGCAGTTCCAACGACGGCATTTAGATACGCATCATGGGCATGATGGTAATTGTTAATCTCACGTACTTT
ATAGAATTGGAAATCTTTTCGGAAGTCAGAAACTAATTTAGATTTTAAGGTAATCACTTTAACCTCTCGA
ATAAGTTTATCATTTTCATCGTATTTAGTATTCATGCGACTATCCAAAATTTGTGCCACATGCTTAGTGA
TTTGGCGAGTTTCAACCAATTGGCGTTTGATAAAACCAGCTTTATCAAGTTCACTCAAACCTCCACGTTC
AGCTTTCGTTAAATTATCAAACTTACGTTGAGTGATTAACTTGGCGTTTAGAAGTTGTCTCCAATAGTTT
TTCATCTTTTTGACTACTTCTTCACTTGGAACGTTATCCGATTTACCACGATTTTTATCAGAACGCGTTA
AGACCTTATTGTCTATTGAATCGTCTTTAAGGAAACTTTGTGGAACAATGGCATCGACATCATAATCACT
TAAACGATTAATATCTAATTCTTGGTCCACATACATGTCTCTTCCATTTTGGAGATAATAGAGATAGAGC
TTTTCATTTTGCAATTGAGTATTTTCAACAGGATGCTCTTTAAGAATCTGACTTCCTAATTCTTTGATAC
CTTCTTCGATTCGTTTCATACGCTCTCGCGAATTTTTCTGGCCCTTTTGAGTTGTCTGATTTTCACGTGC
CATTTCAATAACGATATTTTCTGGCTTATGCCGCCCCATTACTTTGACCAATTCATCAACAACTTTTACA
GTCTGTAAAATACCTTTTTTAATAGCAGGGCTACCAGCTAAATTTGCAATATGTTCATGTAAACTATCGC
CTTGTCCAGACACTTGTGCTTTTTGAATGTCTTCTTTAAATGTCAAACTATCATCATGGATCAGCTGCAT
AAAATTGCGATTGGCAAAACCATCTGATTTCAAAAAATCTAATATTGTTTTGCCAGATTGCTTATCCCTA
ATACCATTAATCAATTTTCGAGACAAACGTCCCCAACCAGTATAACGGCGACGTTTAAGCTGTTTCATCA
CCTTATCATCAAAGAGGTGAGCATATGTTTTAAGTCTTTCCTCAATCATCTCCCTATCTTCAAATAAGGT
CAATGTTAAAACAATATCCTCTAAGATATCTTCATTTTCTTCATTATCCAAAAAATCTTTATCTTTAATA
ATTTTTAGCAAATCATGGTAGGTACCTAATGAAGCATTAAATCTATCTTCAACTCCTGAAATTTCAACAC
TATCAAAACATTCTATTTTTTTGAAATAATCTTCTTTTAATTGCTTAACGGTTACTTTTCGATTTGTTTT
GAAGAGTAAATCAACAATGGCTTTCTTCTGTTCACCTGAAAGAAATGCTGGTTTTCGCATTCCTTCAGTA
ACATATTTGACCTTTGTCAATTCGTTATAAACCGTAAAATACTCATAAAGCAAACTATGTTTTGGTAGTA
CTTTTTCATTTGGAAGATTTTTATCAAAGTTTGTCATGCGTTCAATAAATGATTGAGCTGAAGCACCTTT
ATCGACAACTTCTTCAAAATTCCATGGGGTAATTGTTTCTTCAGACTTCCGAGTCATCCATGCAAAACGA
CTATTGCCACGCGCCAATGGACCAACATAATAAGGGATTCGAAAAGTCAAGATTTTTTCAATCTTCTCAC
GATTGTCTTTTAAAAATGGATAAAAGTCTTCTTGTCTTCTCAAAATAGCATGCAGCTCACCCAAGTGAAT
TTGATGGGGAATAGAGCCGTTGTCAAAGGTCCGTTGCTTGCGCAGCAAATCTTCACGATTTAGTTTCACC
AATAATTCCTCAGTACCATCCATTTTTTCTAAAATTGGTTTGATAAATTTATAAAATTCTTCTTGGCTAG
CTCCCCCATCAATATAACCTGCATATCCGTTTTTTGATTGATCAAAAAAGATTTCTTTATACTTTTCTGG
AAGTTGTTGTCGAACTAAAGCTTTTAAAAGAGTCAAGTCTTGATGATGTTCATCGTAGCGTTTAATCATT
GAAGCTGATAGGGGAGCCTTAGTTATTTCAGTATTTACTCTTAGGATATCTGAAAGTAAAATAGCATCTG
ATAAATTCTTAGCTGCCAAAAACAAATCAGCATATTGATCTCCAATTTGCGCCAATAAATTATCTAAATC
ATCATCGTAAGTATCTTTTGAAAGCTGTAATTTAGCATCTTCTGCCAAATCAAAATTTGATTTAAAATTA
GGGGTCAAACCCAATGACAAAGCAATGAGATTCCCAAATAAGCCATTTTTCTTCTCACCGGGGAGCTGAG
CAATGAGATTTTCTAATCGTCTTGATTTACTCAATCGTGCAGAAAGAATCGCTTTAGCATCTACTCCACT
TGCGTTAATAGGGTTTTCTTCAAATAATTGATTGTAGGTTTGTACCAACTGGATAAATAGTTTGTCCACA
TCACTATTATCAGGATTTAAATCTCCCTCAATCAAAAAATGACCACGAAACTTAATCATATGCGCTAAGG
CCAAATAGATTAAGCGCAAATCCGCTTTATCAGTAGAATCTACCAATTTTTTTCGCAGATGATAGATAGT
TGGATATTTCTCATGATAAGCAACTTCATCTACTATATTTCCAAAAATAGGATGACGTTCATGCTTCTTG
TCTTCTTCCACCAAAAAAGACTCTTCAAGTCGATGAAAGAAACTATCATCTACTTTCGCCATCTCATTTG
AAAAAATCTCCTGTAGATAACAAATACGATTCTTCCGACGTGTATACCTTCTACGAGCTGTCCGTTTGAG
ACGAGTCGCTTCCGCTGTCTCTCCACTGTCAAATAAAAGAGCCCCTATAAGATTTTTTTTGATACTGTGG
CGGTCTGTATTTCCCAGAACCTTGAACTTTTTAGACGGAACCTTATATTCATCAGTGATCACCGCCCATC
CGACGCTATTTGTGCCGATAGCTAAGCCTATTGAGTATTTCTTATCCATACTAGTCCTCCTTCTCGCTCA
ATTGTTATCCGCTCACAATTGAATCTAAGTATCATTGTTATCCGCTCACAAGTCAACACTCTTTTTGATA
AATTTTACTAGTCTGCAGACGTAAAAAAAGCGGCGTGGTTAGCCGCTTTTTTAATTGCCGGAGCGCAATA
AAAAAGCCCCCGGAAGGTGATCTTCCGGGGGCTTTCTCATGCGTTGCTTGTATTGAAAATGGGGGCCATG
CCTACCTATCTGCCTCCCGGGAAGCGGCATGCATTTACGTTGACACCATCGAATGGTGCAAAACCTTTCG
CGGTATGGCATGATAGCGCCCGGAAGAGAGTCAATTCAGGGTGGTGAATGTGAAACCAGTAACGTTATAC
GATGTCGCAGAGTATGCCGGTGTCTCTTATCAGACCGTTTCCCGCGTGGTGAACCAGGCCAGCCACGTTT
CTGCGAAAACGCGGGAAAAAGTGGAAGCGGCGATGGCGGAGCTGAATTACATTCCCAACCGCGTGGCACA
ACAACTGGCGGGCAAACAGTCGTTGCTGATTGGCGTTGCCACCTCCAGTCTGGCCCTGCACGCGCCGTCG
CAAATTGTCGCGGCGATTAAATCTCGCGCCGATCAACTGGGTGCCAGCGTGGTGGTGTCGATGGTAGAAC
GAAGCGGCGTCGAAGCCTGTAAAGCGGCGGTGCACAATCTTCTCGCGCAACGCGTCAGTGGGCTGATCAT
TAACTATCCGCTGGATGACCAGGATGCCATTGCTGTGGAAGCTGCCTGCACTAATGTTCCGGCGTTATTT
CTTGATGTCTCTGACCAGACACCCATCAACAGTATTATTTTCTCCCATGAAGACGGTACGCGACTGGGCG
TGGAGCATCTGGTCGCATTGGGTCACCAGCAAATCGCGCTGTTAGCGGGCCCATTAAGTTCTGTCTCGGC
GCGTCTGCGTCTGGCTGGCTGGCATAAATATCTCACTCGCAATCAAATTCAGCCGATAGCGGAACGGGAA
GGCGACTGGAGTGCCATGTCCGGTTTTCAACAAACCATGCAAATGCTGAATGAGGGCATCGTTCCCACTG
CGATGCTGGTTGCCAACGATCAGATGGCGCTGGGCGCAATGCGCGCCATTACCGAGTCCGGGCTGCGCGT
TGGTGCGGATATCTCGGTAGTGGGATACGACGATACCGAAGACAGCTCATGTTATATCCCGCCGTTAACC
ACCATCAAACAGGATTTTCGCCTGCTGGGGCAAACCAGCGTGGACCGCTTGCTGCAACTCTCTCAGGGCC
AGGCGGTGAAGGGCAATCAGCTGTTGCCCGTCTCACTGGTGAAAAGAAAAACCACCCTGGCGCCCAATAC
GCAAACCGCCTCTCCCCGCGCGTTGGCCGATTCATTAATGCAGCTGGCACGACAGGTTTCCCGACTGGAA
AGCGGGCAGTGAGCGCAACGCAATTAATGTAAGTTAGCTCACTCATTAGGCACCCCACCCGGGTCCTTGA
GCCCCATTATCACCTCCAAAGCCTTCTCGTCTGGTCAGTTTCACCTGTTTTACGTAAAAACCCGCTTCGG
CGGGTTTTTACTTTTGGGGAAACACAGAAAAAAGCCCGCACCTGACAGTGCGGGCTTTTTTTTTCGACCA
AAGGTGCGACTACTCTTGCCTACTACCTATCGACTGAGCTGAAAGAATTCGCTCACTCATTAGGCACCCC
AGGC
